Addgene plasmid #201730: pmEGFP-tHe-Tub1C1
Purpose: mEGFP-tagged tardigrade (Hypsibius exemplaris) alpha-tubulin Tub1C1 for expression in mammalian cells
Depositing lab: Stanislav Vinopal. Depositing organization: Jan Evangelista Purkyne University in Usti nad Labem. Publication: Phylogenetic and functional characterization of water bears (Tardigrada) tubulins. Novotna Floriancicova K, Baltzis A, Smejkal J, Czernekova M, Kaczmarek L, Maly J, Notredame C, Vinopal S. Sci Rep. 2023 Mar 30;13(1):5194. doi: 10.1038/s41598-023-31992-z. PubMed 36997657.
Backbone
  Vector backbone: pEGFP-C1
  Backbone manufacturer: Clontech
  Backbone size w/o insert (bp): 3973
  Total vector size (bp): 6069
  Vector type: Mammalian Expression
  Selectable markers: Neomycin (select with G418)
Growth in bacteria
  Bacterial resistance: Kanamycin, 50 μg/mL
  Growth temperature: 37°C
  Growth strain: DH5alpha
  Copy number: High Copy
Gene/Insert
  Gene/Insert name: tHe-Tub1C1
  Species: Hypsibius exemplaris
  Insert size (bp): 1356
  GenBank ID: OQ282843
  Promoter: CMV
  Tag / fusion protein: mEGFP (N terminal on backbone)
  Cloning method: Ligation Independent Cloning
  Sequencing primers: 5′ CMV Forward (CGCAAATGGGCGGTAGGCGTG); 3′ SV-40 pA Reverse (GAAATTTGTGATGCTATTGC)
Terms and licenses: Academic/Nonprofit Terms; Industry Terms: Not Available to Industry
How to cite: pmEGFP-tHe-Tub1C1 was a gift from Stanislav Vinopal (Addgene plasmid # 201730 ; http://n2t.net/addgene:201730 ; RRID:Addgene_201730)
