[The description below was written by a language model from this plasmid's Addgene catalogue record and pLannotate feature annotations shown in this document.]
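Description:
pmEGFP-tHe-Tub1C1 is a 6,069 bp mammalian expression plasmid built on the Clontech pEGFP-C1 backbone. It carries the alpha-tubulin Tub1C1 of the tardigrade Hypsibius exemplaris fused to an N-terminal monomeric EGFP. The human cytomegalovirus immediate early enhancer and promoter drive a single open reading frame. In this frame the green fluorescent protein coding sequence is followed by a short remnant of the multiple cloning site that acts as a linker, and then by the roughly 1.35 kb tubulin insert, which was introduced by ligation-independent cloning. The automated annotation labels the fluorescent protein simply as EGFP. It matches the insert to a storage mite alpha-tubulin, which reflects homology among arthropod-related tubulins rather than the true source; the catalogue record identifies the insert as the tardigrade gene. An SV40 polyadenylation signal terminates the transcript.

The plasmid replicates at high copy in E. coli from a ColE1/pUC-type origin, and it also contains an f1 phage origin that permits single-stranded DNA production. One NeoR/KanR (aminoglycoside phosphotransferase) cassette provides selection in both hosts. A bacterial promoter expresses it for kanamycin resistance in E. coli. The SV40 enhancer/early promoter, paired with the HSV TK polyadenylation signal, expresses it for G418 selection of stably transfected mammalian cells. The small ble, large T antigen and bGH poly(A) fragments in the feature table appear to be residual backbone sequence or incidental partial matches rather than functional elements.

The construct is intended for expressing the fluorescently tagged tardigrade alpha-tubulin in mammalian cells. It was deposited as part of a phylogenetic and functional characterisation of tardigrade tubulins.
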