Features (pLannotate 1.2.2; 16 found; start..end, strand, type, name):
     61..364     +  enhancer       CMV enhancer: human cytomegalovirus immediate early enhancer
    365..568     +  promoter       CMV promoter: human cytomegalovirus (CMV) immediate early promoter
    601..1317    +  CDS            EGFP: EGFP is a basic (constitutively fluorescent) green fluorescent protein published in 1996, derived from Aequorea victoria. It is reported to be a rapidly-maturing weak dimer with moderate acid sensitivity.
   1318..1336    +  misc_feature   MCS (fragment): multiple cloning site
   1339..2688    +  CDS            TBA_LEPDS: Experimental evidence at protein level: Swiss-Prot protein existence level 1. Tubulin is the major constituent of microtubules. It binds two moles of GTP, one at an exchangeable site on the beta chain and one at a non-exchangeable site on the alpha chain. From Lepidoglyphus destructor (Storage mite) (Glycyphagus destructor).
   2695..2733    +  misc_feature   MCS (fragment): multiple cloning site
   2750..2834    +  CDS            large T antigen (fragment): large T antigen from SV40 (simian virus 40)
   2857..2978    +  polyA_signal   SV40 poly(A) signal: SV40 polyadenylation signal
   3012..3440    -  rep_origin     f1 ori (sequence partly withheld): f1 bacteriophage origin of replication; arrow indicates direction of (+) strand synthesis
   3467..3571    +  promoter       AmpR promoter: bla
   3573..3930    +  promoter       SV40 promoter: SV40 enhancer and early promoter
   3965..4759    +  CDS            NeoR/KanR: aminoglycoside phosphotransferase from Tn5; aph(3')-II (or nptII); confers resistance to neomycin, kanamycin, and G418 (Geneticin®)
   4780..4932    +  CDS            ble (fragment): BLE_KLEPN - Experimental evidence at protein level: Swiss-Prot protein existence level 1. Binding protein with a strong affinity to the bleomycin family of antibiotics. Binds to CL990; an antimitotic-antibiotic compound. From Klebsiella pneumoniae.
   4991..5038    +  polyA_signal   HSV TK poly(A) signal: herpes simplex virus thymidine kinase polyadenylation signal (Cole and Stacy, 1985)
   5129..5145    -  polyA_signal   bGH poly(A) signal (fragment): bovine growth hormone polyadenylation signal
   5367..5955    +  rep_origin     ori: high-copy-number ColE1/pMB1/pBR322/pUC origin of replication
>Addgene plasmid #201730 | pmEGFP-tHe-Tub1C1 | addgene full sequence | sequence record 401317 | Addgene NGS Result
TAGTTATTAATAGTAATCAATTACGGGGTCATTAGTTCATAGCCCATATATGGAGTTCCGCGTTACATAA
CTTACGGTAAATGGCCCGCCTGGCTGACCGCCCAACGACCCCCGCCCATTGACGTCAATAATGACGTATG
TTCCCATAGTAACGCCAATAGGGACTTTCCATTGACGTCAATGGGTGGAGTATTTACGGTAAACTGCCCA
CTTGGCAGTACATCAAGTGTATCATATGCCAAGTACGCCCCCTATTGACGTCAATGACGGTAAATGGCCC
GCCTGGCATTATGCCCAGTACATGACCTTATGGGACTTTCCTACTTGGCAGTACATCTACGTATTAGTCA
TCGCTATTACCATGGTGATGCGGTTTTGGCAGTACATCAATGGGCGTGGATAGCGGTTTGACTCACGGGG
ATTTCCAAGTCTCCACCCCATTGACGTCAATGGGAGTTTGTTTTGGCACCAAAATCAACGGGACTTTCCA
AAATGTCGTAACAACTCCGCCCCATTGACGCAAATGGGCGGTAGGCGTGTACGGTGGGAGGTCTATATAA
GCAGAGCTGGTTTAGTGAACCGTCAGATCCGCTAGCCACCATGGTGAGCAAGGGCGAGGAGCTGTTCACC
GGGGTGGTGCCCATCCTGGTCGAGCTGGACGGCGACGTAAACGGCCACAAGTTCAGCGTGTCCGGCGAGG
GCGAGGGCGATGCCACCTACGGCAAGCTGACCCTGAAGTTCATCTGCACCACCGGCAAGCTGCCCGTGCC
CTGGCCCACCCTCGTGACCACCCTGACCTACGGCGTGCAGTGCTTCAGCCGCTACCCCGACCACATGAAG
CAGCACGACTTCTTCAAGTCCGCCATGCCCGAAGGCTACGTCCAGGAGCGCACCATCTTCTTCAAGGACG
ACGGCAACTACAAGACCCGCGCCGAGGTGAAGTTCGAGGGCGACACCCTGGTGAACCGCATCGAGCTGAA
GGGCATCGACTTCAAGGAGGACGGCAACATCCTGGGGCACAAGCTGGAGTACAACTACAACAGCCACAAC
GTCTATATCATGGCCGACAAGCAGAAGAACGGCATCAAGGTGAACTTCAAGATCCGCCACAACATCGAGG
ACGGCAGCGTGCAGCTCGCCGACCACTACCAGCAGAACACCCCCATCGGCGACGGCCCCGTGCTGCTGCC
CGACAACCACTACCTGAGCACCCAGTCCGCCCTGAGCAAAGACCCCAACGAGAAGCGCGATCACATGGTC
CTTAAGGAGTTCGTGACCGCCGCCGGGATCACTCTCGGCATGGACGAGCTGTACAAGTCCGGACTCAGAT
CTCGAGTGCGTGAATGTATCTCAATCCACGTCGGACAGGCTGGAGTGCAGATCGGCAATGCCTGCTGGGA
ACTGTACTGCCTGGAGCACGGCATCCAGCCGGACGGACGGATGTCGCAGTCGAAGGAAGGCGGCAAACGT
GACGGCCAAGACTCATTCACCACTTTCTTCAGCGAAACTGGGTCAGGCAAATACGTTCCCCGAGCTGTTT
TTGTGGACCTTGAGCCTACTGTTGTCGACGAAGTTCGGACAGGCACCTACAAGCAGCTTTTCCATCCGGA
GCAGCTGATTACCGGGAAGGAGGATGCCGCCAACAACTACGCTCGTGGCCATTACACCGTCGGCAAGGAG
ATTGTCGACGTCACCATTGACCGGATCCGGAAGTTGGCTGACCAGTGCACTGGCCTGCAGGGATTTCTTA
TTTTTCATTCGTTCGGCGGTGGCACTGGTTCGGGTTTCACTTCGTTGCTCATGGAACGCTTGTCTGTCGA
GTTTGGCAAGAAGTCAAAGTTGGAGTTTTGCGTCTACCCCGCTCCGGAAGTCTCGACTGCTGTGGTTGAA
CCGTACAATTCCATCCTCACCACCCACACCACCCTGGAGCACTCGGACTGTGCATTCATGGTAGACAATG
AAGCCATTTTTGACATCTGTCGCCGGAAATTGGATGTCGAGCGACCGACTTACACCAACTTGAACCGGCT
CATCAGCCAGATCGTTTCTTCCATCACAGCCTCGCTCCGCTTCGACGGCGCCCTGAACGTCGACCTCACG
GAATTCCAGACCAACTTGGTGCCGTATCCGCGTATCCACTTCCCGCTGGTATCTTACTCACCCGTCATTT
CAGCGGAAAAGGCGTTCCACGAGCAGTTGTCGGTCCAAGAGATCACCAATGCCTGCTTCGAGCCGGCCAA
CCAGATGGTGAAGTGCGACCCGCGCCAGGGCAAATACATGGCCTGCTGCATGCTCTACCGCGGTGATGTG
GTTCCGAAGGATGTCACCGCGGCCATCGCGACCGTGAAGAGCAAGTCGAGCATCCGTTTCGTGGATTGGT
GCCCGACCGGTTTCAAGGTTGGCTTGAACTTCCAGCCACCGACCGTCGTCCCGGGCGCCGATCAGGCAGC
CGTTCCGCGTGCCGTTTGCATGCTTTCCAACACCACCGCCATCGTGGAAGCCTGGGCGAGGTTGAACCAC
AAGTTCGACCTGATGTACGCCAAGCGCGCCTTTGTCCACTGGTACGTCGGCGAGGGCATGGAAGAGGGCG
AGTTCAGCGAGGCCCGAGAAGATTTGGCCGCCCTCGAGAGGGACTACGAGGAGGCCGGCGCGGACTCTAC
CGACGGCCAGGACGACGAAAATGGCGAATTCTAATCGAATTCTGCAGTCGACGGTACCGCGGGCCCGGGA
TCCACCGGATCTAGATAACTGATCATAATCAGCCATACCACATTTGTAGAGGTTTTACTTGCTTTAAAAA
ACCTCCCACACCTCCCCCTGAACCTGAAACATAAAATGAATGCAATTGTTGTTGTTAACTTGTTTATTGC
AGCTTATAATGGTTACAAATAAAGCAATAGCATCACAAATTTCACAAATAAAGCATTTTTTTCACTGCAT
TCTAGTTGTGGTTTGTCCAAACTCATCAATGTATCTTAACGCGTAAATTGTAAGCGTTAATATTTTGTTA
AAATTCGCGTTAAATTTTTGTTAAATCAGCTCATTTTTTAACCAATAGGCCGAAATCGGCAAAATCCCTT
ATAAATCAAAAGAATAGACCGAGATAGGGT
[37 nt withheld, positions 3111-3147]
AAAGAACGTGGACTCCAACGTCAAAGG
[49 nt withheld, positions 3175-3223]
T
[91 nt withheld, positions 3225-3315]
G
[124 nt withheld, positions 3317-3440]
CAGGTGGCACTTTTCGGGGAAATGTGCGCGGAACCCCTATTTGTTTATTTTTCTAAATACATTCAAATAT
GTATCCGCTCATGAGACAATAACCCTGATAAATGCTTCAATAATATTGAAAAAGGAAGAGTCCTGAGGCG
GAAAGAACCAGCTGTGGAATGTGTGTCAGTTAGGGTGTGGAAAGTCCCCAGGCTCCCCAGCAGGCAGAAG
TATGCAAAGCATGCATCTCAATTAGTCAGCAACCAGGTGTGGAAAGTCCCCAGGCTCCCCAGCAGGCAGA
AGTATGCAAAGCATGCATCTCAATTAGTCAGCAACCATAGTCCCGCCCCTAACTCCGCCCATCCCGCCCC
TAACTCCGCCCAGTTCCGCCCATTCTCCGCCCCATGGCTGACTAATTTTTTTTATTTATGCAGAGGCCGA
GGCCGCCTCGGCCTCTGAGCTATTCCAGAAGTAGTGAGGAGGCTTTTTTGGAGGCCTAGGCTTTTGCAAA
GATCGATCAAGAGACAGGATGAGGATCGTTTCGCATGATTGAACAAGATGGATTGCACGCAGGTTCTCCG
GCCGCTTGGGTGGAGAGGCTATTCGGCTATGACTGGGCACAACAGACAATCGGCTGCTCTGATGCCGCCG
TGTTCCGGCTGTCAGCGCAGGGGCGCCCGGTTCTTTTTGTCAAGACCGACCTGTCCGGTGCCCTGAATGA
ACTGCAAGACGAGGCAGCGCGGCTATCGTGGCTGGCCACGACGGGCGTTCCTTGCGCAGCTGTGCTCGAC
GTTGTCACTGAAGCGGGAAGGGACTGGCTGCTATTGGGCGAAGTGCCGGGGCAGGATCTCCTGTCATCTC
ACCTTGCTCCTGCCGAGAAAGTATCCATCATGGCTGATGCAATGCGGCGGCTGCATACGCTTGATCCGGC
TACCTGCCCATTCGACCACCAAGCGAAACATCGCATCGAGCGAGCACGTACTCGGATGGAAGCCGGTCTT
GTCGATCAGGATGATCTGGACGAAGAGCATCAGGGGCTCGCGCCAGCCGAACTGTTCGCCAGGCTCAAGG
CGAGCATGCCCGACGGCGAGGATCTCGTCGTGACCCATGGCGATGCCTGCTTGCCGAATATCATGGTGGA
AAATGGCCGCTTTTCTGGATTCATCGACTGTGGCCGGCTGGGTGTGGCGGACCGCTATCAGGACATAGCG
TTGGCTACCCGTGATATTGCTGAAGAGCTTGGCGGCGAATGGGCTGACCGCTTCCTCGTGCTTTACGGTA
TCGCCGCTCCCGATTCGCAGCGCATCGCCTTCTATCGCCTTCTTGACGAGTTCTTCTGAGCGGGACTCTG
GGGTTCGAAATGACCGACCAAGCGACGCCCAACCTGCCATCACGAGATTTCGATTCCACCGCCGCCTTCT
ATGAAAGGTTGGGCTTCGGAATCGTTTTCCGGGACGCCGGCTGGATGATCCTCCAGCGCGGGGATCTCAT
GCTGGAGTTCTTCGCCCACCCTAGGGGGAGGCTAACTGAAACACGGAAGGAGACAATACCGGAAGGAACC
CGCGCTATGACGGCAATAAAAAGACAGAATAAAACGCACGGTGTTGGGTCGTTTGTTCATAAACGCGGGG
TTCGGTCCCAGGGCTGGCACTCTGTCGATACCCCACCGAGACCCCATTGGGGCCAATACGCCCGCGTTTC
TTCCTTTTCCCCACCCCACCCCCCAAGTTCGGGTGAAGGCCCAGGGCTCGCAGCCAACGTCGGGGCGGCA
GGCCCTGCCATAGCCTCAGGTTACTCATATATACTTTAGATTGATTTAAAACTTCATTTTTAATTTAAAA
GGATCTAGGTGAAGATCCTTTTTGATAATCTCATGACCAAAATCCCTTAACGTGAGTTTTCGTTCCACTG
AGCGTCAGACCCCGTAGAAAAGATCAAAGGATCTTCTTGAGATCCTTTTTTTCTGCGCGTAATCTGCTGC
TTGCAAACAAAAAAACCACCGCTACCAGCGGTGGTTTGTTTGCCGGATCAAGAGCTACCAACTCTTTTTC
CGAAGGTAACTGGCTTCAGCAGAGCGCAGATACCAAATACTGTTCTTCTAGTGTAGCCGTAGTTAGGCCA
CCACTTCAAGAACTCTGTAGCACCGCCTACATACCTCGCTCTGCTAATCCTGTTACCAGTGGCTGCTGCC
AGTGGCGATAAGTCGTGTCTTACCGGGTTGGACTCAAGACGATAGTTACCGGATAAGGCGCAGCGGTCGG
GCTGAACGGGGGGTTCGTGCACACAGCCCAGCTTGGAGCGAACGACCTACACCGAACTGAGATACCTACA
GCGTGAGCTATGAGAAAGCGCCACGCTTCCCGAAGGGAGAAAGGCGGACAGGTATCCGGTAAGCGGCAGG
GTCGGAACAGGAGAGCGCACGAGGGAGCTTCCAGGGGGAAACGCCTGGTATCTTTATAGTCCTGTCGGGT
TTCGCCACCTCTGACTTGAGCGTCGATTTTTGTGATGCTCGTCAGGGGGGCGGAGCCTATGGAAAAACGC
CAGCAACGCGGCCTTTTTACGGTTCCTGGCCTTTTGCTGGCCTTTTGCTCACATGTTCTTTCCTGCGTTA
TCCCCTGATTCTGTGGATAACCGTATTACCGCCATGCAT
